Addgene plasmid #74634: pFM571
Purpose: alias pFA6a-mCherry-kanMX6 - vector for C-terminal tagging of yeast genes with mCherry and G418 selection marker
Depositing lab: Jiří Hašek. Depositing organization: Institute of Microbiology, Academy of Sciences of the Czech Republic. Publication: New integrative modules for multicolor-protein labeling and live-cell imaging in Saccharomyces cerevisiae. Malcova I, Farkasovsky M, Senohrabkova L, Vasicova P, Hasek J. FEMS Yeast Res. 2016 Mar 17. pii: fow027. 10.1093/femsyr/fow027 PubMed 26994102.
Backbone
  Vector backbone: pYM27
  Backbone manufacturer: Janke et al., (2004) Yeast 21:947-962
  Backbone size w/o insert (bp): 4940
  Total vector size (bp): 4677
  Modifications to backbone: replacement of EGFP with mCherry
  Selectable markers: Kanamycin - G418
Growth in bacteria
  Bacterial resistance: Ampicillin, 100 μg/mL
  Growth temperature: 37°C
  Growth strain: DH5alpha
  Copy number: Unknown
Gene/Insert
  Gene/Insert name: mCherry (alt name: fluorescent tag)
  Promoter: none
  Cloning method: Restriction Enzyme; 5′ cloning site SalI (not destroyed); 3′ cloning site BamHI (not destroyed)
  Sequencing primers: 5′ CCGTACATGAACTGAGGG; 3′ GCAGCGAGGAGCCGTAAT
Resource information
  A portion of this plasmid was derived from a plasmid made by: R. Tsien, San Diego, USA
Terms and licenses: Academic/Nonprofit Terms; Industry Terms: Not Available to Industry
Depositor comments: During verification of the constructed cassettes by restriction analysis and sequencing we found out that there are 254 bp missing after the BamHI site in between the fluorophore and the Ashbya gossypii TEF promotor region regulating expression of the selectable marker in pFM571, pIM572 and pIM573. We checked the original pYM27 plasmid (Janke, et al., 2004, Yeast 21:947-962 ) we had in our hands and compared the obtained sequence to the published one. We also checked by restriction analysis pYM27 from an independent source (but also obtained from Euroscarf) and got the same results. In the published pYM27 sequence, there is a sequence AGATCC resembling BamHI site (GGATCC) at position 1044-1049 bp. Likely due to a BamHI star activity that led to cutting this BamHI-like site in parallel with the true BamHI site, the nucleotides between these two sites got lost during construction of pYM27 or its predecessors and are missing in pYM27 and thus also in our pYM27-based modules - pFM571, pIM572 and pIM573. It seems, however, that the functionality of the vector and of the selection marker is not disturbed since transformants were readily obtained with all the concerned cassettes when selecting on geneticin.
How to cite: pFM571 was a gift from Jiří Hašek (Addgene plasmid # 74634 ; http://n2t.net/addgene:74634 ; RRID:Addgene_74634)
