[The description below was written by a language model from this plasmid's Addgene catalogue record and pLannotate feature annotations shown in this document.]
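Description:
pFM571, also known as pFA6a-mCherry-kanMX6, is a 4,677 bp PCR-template plasmid for C-terminal tagging of Saccharomyces cerevisiae genes with the red fluorescent protein mCherry. It was built on the pYM27 tagging module by replacing EGFP with mCherry between SalI and BamHI sites, both of which are retained. The plasmid is maintained in E. coli through a high-copy ColE1/pUC-type origin and an ampicillin resistance gene (β-lactamase with its own promoter). No yeast replication origin is annotated, consistent with its role as an integrative module rather than an episomal expression vector. Small annotated fragments of lacI, rop and bom are backbone remnants, and SP6 and T7 promoters flank the cassette region.

The payload consists of the mCherry coding sequence, which has no promoter of its own, followed by the kanMX marker, which confers G418 (geneticin) resistance in yeast. In modules of this type, the tag-plus-marker cassette is amplified with primers carrying homology to the target locus and integrated by homologous recombination. mCherry is thereby fused in frame to the 3′ end of the chosen gene and expressed from that gene's native promoter, while integrants are selected on G418. The plasmid belongs to a set of modules for multicolour protein labelling and live-cell imaging.

The depositor notes that 254 bp are missing after the BamHI site, between the fluorophore and the Ashbya gossypii TEF promoter that drives the marker. This deletion is inherited from the pYM27 parent and probably arose from BamHI star activity during earlier cloning. Transformants were still readily obtained on geneticin, so marker function appears intact.
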