Features (pLannotate 1.2.2; 10 found; start..end, strand, type, name):
     70..777     +  CDS            mCherry: mCherry is a basic (constitutively fluorescent) red fluorescent protein published in 2004, derived from Discosoma sp.. It is reported to be a very rapidly-maturing monomer with low acid sensitivity.
    854..2210    +  gene           kanMX: yeast selectable marker conferring kanamycin resistance (Wach et al., 1994)
   2315..2333    -  promoter       T7 promoter: promoter for bacteriophage T7 RNA polymerase
   2355..2408    -  CDS            lacI (fragment): lac repressor; lacI; The lac repressor binds to the lac operator to inhibit transcription in E. coli. This inhibition can be relieved by adding lactose or isopropyl-β-D-thiogalactopyranoside (IPTG).
   2591..3179    -  rep_origin     ori: high-copy-number ColE1/pMB1/pBR322/pUC origin of replication
   3350..4210    -  CDS            AmpR: β-lactamase; bla; confers resistance to ampicillin, carbenicillin, and related antibiotics
   4211..4315    -  promoter       AmpR promoter: bla
   4410..4445    +  CDS            rop (fragment): Rop protein, which maintains plasmids at low copy number; rop
   4547..4598    +  misc_feature   bom (fragment): basis of mobility region from pBR322
   4661..2       +  promoter       SP6 promoter (across the origin): promoter for bacteriophage SP6 RNA polymerase
>Addgene plasmid #74634 | pFM571 | depositor full sequence | sequence record 149724 | pFM571 sequence 4677 bps
GAACGCGGCCGCCAGCTGAAGCTTCGTACGCTGCAGGTCGACGGTGCAGGTGCTGGAGCTGGTGCTGGTA
TGGTGAGCAAGGGCGAGGAGGATAACATGGCCATCATCAAGGAGTTCATGCGCTTCAAGGTGCACATGGA
GGGCTCCGTGAACGGCCACGAGTTCGAGATCGAGGGCGAGGGCGAGGGCCGCCCCTACGAGGGCACCCAG
ACCGCCAAGCTGAAGGTGACCAAGGGTGGCCCCCTGCCCTTCGCCTGGGACATCCTGTCCCCTCAGTTCA
TGTACGGCTCCAAGGCCTACGTGAAGCACCCCGCCGACATCCCCGACTACTTGAAGCTGTCCTTCCCCGA
GGGCTTCAAGTGGGAGCGCGTGATGAACTTCGAGGACGGCGGCGTGGTGACCGTGACCCAGGACTCCTCC
CTGCAGGACGGCGAGTTCATCTACAAGGTGAAGCTGCGCGGCACCAACTTCCCCTCCGACGGCCCCGTAA
TGCAGAAGAAGACCATGGGCTGGGAGGCCTCCTCCGAGCGGATGTACCCCGAGGACGGCGCCCTGAAGGG
CGAGATCAAGCAGAGGCTGAAGCTGAAGGACGGCGGCCACTACGACGCTGAGGTCAAGACCACCTACAAG
GCCAAGAAGCCCGTGCAGCTGCCCGGCGCCTACAACGTCAACATCAAGTTGGACATCACCTCCCACAACG
AGGACTACACCATCGTGGAACAGTACGAACGCGCCGAGGGCCGCCACTCCACCGGCGGCATGGACGAGCT
GTACAAGTAAGGATCCGCTAGGGATAACAGGGTAATATAGATCTGTTTAGCTTGCCTCGTCCCCGCCGGG
TCACCCGGCCAGCGACATGGAGGCCCAGAATACCCTCCTTGACAGTCTTGACGTGCGCAGCTCAGGGGCA
TGATGTGACTGTCGCCCGTACATTTAGCCCATACATCCCCATGTATAATCATTTGCATCCATACATTTTG
ATGGCCGCACGGCGCGAAGCAAAAATTACGGCTCCTCGCTGCAGACCTGCGAGCAGGGAAACGCTCCCCT
CACAGACGCGTTGAATTGTCCCCACGCCGCGCCCCTGTAGAGAAATATAAAAGGTTAGGATTTGCCACTG
AGGTTCTTCTTTCATATACTTCCTTTTAAAATCTTGCTAGGATACAGTTCTCACATCACATCCGAACATA
AACAACCATGGGTAAGGAAAAGACTCACGTTTCGAGGCCGCGATTAAATTCCAACATGGATGCTGATTTA
TATGGGTATAAATGGGCTCGCGATAATGTCGGGCAATCAGGTGCGACAATCTATCGATTGTATGGGAAGC
CCGATGCGCCAGAGTTGTTTCTGAAACATGGCAAAGGTAGCGTTGCCAATGATGTTACAGATGAGATGGT
CAGACTAAACTGGCTGACGGAATTTATGCCTCTTCCGACCATCAAGCATTTTATCCGTACTCCTGATGAT
GCATGGTTACTCACCACTGCGATCCCCGGCAAAACAGCATTCCAGGTATTAGAAGAATATCCTGATTCAG
GTGAAAATATTGTTGATGCGCTGGCAGTGTTCCTGCGCCGGTTGCATTCGATTCCTGTTTGTAATTGTCC
TTTTAACAGCGATCGCGTATTTCGTCTCGCTCAGGCGCAATCACGAATGAATAACGGTTTGGTTGATGCG
AGTGATTTTGATGACGAGCGTAATGGCTGGCCTGTTGAACAAGTCTGGAAAGAAATGCATAAGCTTTTGC
CATTCTCACCGGATTCAGTCGTCACTCATGGTGATTTCTCACTTGATAACCTTATTTTTGACGAGGGGAA
ATTAATAGGTTGTATTGATGTTGGACGAGTCGGAATCGCAGACCGATACCAGGATCTTGCCATCCTATGG
AACTGCCTCGGTGAGTTTTCTCCTTCATTACAGAAACGGCTTTTTCAAAAATATGGTATTGATAATCCTG
ATATGAATAAATTGCAGTTTCATTTGATGCTCGATGAGTTTTTCTAATCAGTACTGACAATAAAAAGATT
CTTGTTTTCAAGAACTTGTCATTTGTATAGTTTTTTTATATTGTAGTTGTTCTATTTTAATCAAATGTTA
GCGTGATTTATATTTTTTTTCGCCTCGACATCATCTGCCCAGATGCGAAGTTAAGTGCGCAGAAAGTAAT
ATCATGCGTCAATCGTATGTGAATGCTGGTCGCTATACTGCTGTCGATTCGATACTAACGCCGCCATCCA
GTTTAAACGAGCTCGAATTCATCGATGATATCAGATCCACTAGTGGCCTATGCGGCCGCGGATCTGCCGG
TCTCCCTATAGTGAGTCGTATTAATTTCGATAAGCCAGGTTAACCTGCATTAATGAATCGGCCAACGCGC
GGGGAGAGGCGGTTTGCGTATTGGGCGCTCTTCCGCTTCCTCGCTCACTGACTCGCTGCGCTCGGTCGTT
CGGCTGCGGCGAGCGGTATCAGCTCACTCAAAGGCGGTAATACGGTTATCCACAGAATCAGGGGATAACG
CAGGAAAGAACATGTGAGCAAAAGGCCAGCAAAAGGCCAGGAACCGTAAAAAGGCCGCGTTGCTGGCGTT
TTTCCATAGGCTCCGCCCCCCTGACGAGCATCACAAAAATCGACGCTCAAGTCAGAGGTGGCGAAACCCG
ACAGGACTATAAAGATACCAGGCGTTTCCCCCTGGAAGCTCCCTCGTGCGCTCTCCTGTTCCGACCCTGC
CGCTTACCGGATACCTGTCCGCCTTTCTCCCTTCGGGAAGCGTGGCGCTTTCTCAATGCTCACGCTGTAG
GTATCTCAGTTCGGTGTAGGTCGTTCGCTCCAAGCTGGGCTGTGTGCACGAACCCCCCGTTCAGCCCGAC
CGCTGCGCCTTATCCGGTAACTATCGTCTTGAGTCCAACCCGGTAAGACACGACTTATCGCCACTGGCAG
CAGCCACTGGTAACAGGATTAGCAGAGCGAGGTATGTAGGCGGTGCTACAGAGTTCTTGAAGTGGTGGCC
TAACTACGGCTACACTAGAAGGACAGTATTTGGTATCTGCGCTCTGCTGAAGCCAGTTACCTTCGGAAAA
AGAGTTGGTAGCTCTTGATCCGGCAAACAAACCACCGCTGGTAGCGGTGGTTTTTTTGTTTGCAAGCAGC
AGATTACGCGCAGAAAAAAAGGATCTCAAGAAGATCCTTTGATCTTTTCTACGGGGTCTGACGCTCAGTG
GAACGAAAACTCACGTTAAGGGATTTTGGTCATGAGATTATCAAAAAGGATCTTCACCTAGATCCTTTTA
AATTAAAAATGAAGTTTTAAATCAATCTAAAGTATATATGAGTAAACTTGGTCTGACAGTTACCAATGCT
TAATCAGTGAGGCACCTATCTCAGCGATCTGTCTATTTCGTTCATCCATAGTTGCCTGACTCCCCGTCGT
GTAGATAACTACGATACGGGAGGGCTTACCATCTGGCCCCAGTGCTGCAATGATACCGCGAGACCCACGC
TCACCGGCTCCAGATTTATCAGCAATAAACCAGCCAGCCGGAAGGGCCGAGCGCAGAAGTGGTCCTGCAA
CTTTATCCGCCTCCATCCAGTCTATTAATTGTTGCCGGGAAGCTAGAGTAAGTAGTTCGCCAGTTAATAG
TTTGCGCAACGTTGTTGCCATTGCTACAGGCATCGTGGTGTCACGCTCGTCGTTTGGTATGGCTTCATTC
AGCTCCGGTTCCCAACGATCAAGGCGAGTTACATGATCCCCCATGTTGTGCAAAAAAGCGGTTAGCTCCT
TCGGTCCTCCGATCGTTGTCAGAAGTAAGTTGGCCGCAGTGTTATCACTCATGGTTATGGCAGCACTGCA
TAATTCTCTTACTGTCATGCCATCCGTAAGATGCTTTTCTGTGACTGGTGAGTACTCAACCAAGTCATTC
TGAGAATAGTGTATGCGGCGACCGAGTTGCTCTTGCCCGGCGTCAATACGGGATAATACCGCGCCACATA
GCAGAACTTTAAAAGTGCTCATCATTGGAAAACGTTCTTCGGGGCGAAAACTCTCAAGGATCTTACCGCT
GTTGAGATCCAGTTCGATGTAACCCACTCGTGCACCCAACTGATCTTCAGCATCTTTTACTTTCACCAGC
GTTTCTGGGTGAGCAAAAACAGGAAGGCAAAATGCCGCAAAAAAGGGAATAAGGGCGACACGGAAATGTT
GAATACTCATACTCTTCCTTTTTCAATATTATTGAAGCATTTATCAGGGTTATTGTCTCATGAGCGGATA
CATATTTGAATGTATTTAGAAAAATAAACAAATAGGGGTTCCGCGCACATTTCCCCGAAAAGTGCCACCT
GACGTCTAAGAAACCATTATTATCATGACATTAACCTATAAAAATAGGCGTATCACGAGGCCCTTTCGTC
TCGCGCGTTTCGGTGATGACGGTGAAAACCTCTGACACATGCAGCTCCCGGAGACGGTCACAGCTTGTCT
GTAAGCGGATGCCGGGAGCAGACAAGCCCGTCAGGGCGCGTCAGCGGGTGTTGGCGGGTGTCGGGGCTGG
CTTAACTATGCGGCATCAGAGCAGATTGTACTGAGAGTGCACCATATGGACATATTGTCGTTAGAACGCG
GCTACAATTAATACATAACCTTATGTATCATACACATACGATTTAGGTGACACTATA
