>Addgene plasmid #74634 | pFM571 | addgene partial sequence | sequence record 148671 | SP6 5'-ATTTAGGTGACACTATAG-3'
TGCAGGTCGACGGTGCAGGTGCTGGAGCTGGTGCTGGTATGGTGAGCAAGGGCGAGGAGGATAACATGGC
CATCATCAAGGAGTTCATGCGCTTCAAGGTGCACATGGAGGGCTCCGTGAACGGCCACGAGTTCGAGATC
GAGGGCGAGGGCGAGGGCCGCCCCTACGAGGGCACCCAGACCGCCAAGCTGAAGGTGACCAAGGGTGGCC
CCCTGCCCTTCGCCTGGGACATCCTGTCCCCTCAGTTCATGTACGGCTCCAAGGCCTACGTGAAGCACCC
CGCCGACATCCCCGACTACTTGAAGCTGTCCTTCCCCGAGGGCTTCAAGTGGGAGCGCGTGATGAACTTC
GAGGACGGCGGCGTGGTGACCGTGACCCAGGACTCCTCCCTGCAGGACGGCGAGTTCATCTACAAGGTGA
AGCTGCGCGGCACCAACTTCCCCTCCGACGGCCCCGTAATGCAGAAGAAGACCATGGGCTGGGAGGCCTC
CTCCGAGCGGATGTACCCCGAGGACGGCGCCCTGAAGGGCGAGATCAAGCAGAGGCTGAAGCTGAAGGAC
GGCGGCCACTACGACGCTGAGGTCAAGACCACCTACAAGGCCAAGAAGCCCGTGCAGCTGCCCGGCGCCT
ACAACGTCAACATCAAGTTGGACATCACCTCCCACAACGAGGACTACACCATCGTGGAACAGTACGAACG
CGCCGAGGGCCGCCACTCCACCGGCGGCATGGACGAGCTGTACAAGTAAGGATCCGCTAGGGATAACAGG
GTAATATAGATCTGTTTAGCTTGCCTCGTCCCCGCCGGGTCACCCGGCCAGCGACATGGAGGCCCAGAAT
ACCCTCCTTGACAGTCTTGACGTGCGCAGCTCAGGGGCATGATGTGACTGTCGCCCGTACATTTAGCCCA
TACATCCCCATGTATAATCATTTGCATCCATACATTTTGATGGCCGCACGGCGCGAAGCAAAAATTACGG
CTCCTCGCTGCAGACCTGCGAGCAGG
