>Addgene plasmid #74634 | pFM571 | addgene partial sequence | sequence record 148672 | Tef-promoter-F 5'-GGATACAGTTCTCACATCAC-3'
AGGAAAAGACTCACGTTTCGAGGCCGCGATTAAATTCCAACATGGATGCTGATTTATATGGGTATAAATG
GGCTCGCGATAATGTCGGGCAATCAGGTGCGACAATCTATCGATTGTATGGGAAGCCCGATGCGCCAGAG
TTGTTTCTGAAACATGGCAAAGGTAGCGTTGCCAATGATGTTACAGATGAGATGGTCAGACTAAACTGGC
TGACGGAATTTATGCCTCTTCCGACCATCAAGCATTTTATCCGTACTCCTGATGATGCATGGTTACTCAC
CACTGCGATCCCCGGCAAAACAGCATTCCAGGTATTAGAAGAATATCCTGATTCAGGTGAAAATATTGTT
GATGCGCTGGCAGTGTTCCTGCGCCGGTTGCATTCGATTCCTGTTTGTAATTGTCCTTTTAACAGCGATC
GCGTATTTCGTCTCGCTCAGGCGCAATCACGAATGAATAACGGTTTGGTTGATGCGAGTGATTTTGATGA
CGAGCGTAATGGCTGGCCTGTTGAACAAGTCTGGAAAGAAATGCATAAGCTTTTGCCATTCTCACCGGAT
TCAGTCGTCACTCATGGTGATTTCTCACTTGATAACCTTATTTTTGACGAGGGGAAATTAATAGGTTGTA
TTGATGTTGGACGAGTCGGAATCGCAGACCGATACCAGGATCTTGCCATCCTATGGAACTGCCTCGGTGA
GTTTTCTCCTTCATTACAGAAACGGCTTTTTCAAAAATATGGTATTGATAATCCTGATATGAATAAATTG
CAGTTTCATTTGATGCTCGATGAGTTTTTCTAATCAGTACTGACAATAAAAAGATTCTTGTTTTCAAGAA
CTTGTCATTTGTATAGTTTTTTTATATTGTAGTTGTTCTATTTTAATCAAATGTTAGCGTGATTTATATT
TTTTTTCGCCTCGACATCATCTGCCCAGATGCGAAGTTAAGTGCGCAGAAAGTAATATCATGCGTCAATC
GTATGTGAATGCTGGTCGCTATACTGCTGTCGATTCGATACTAACGCCGCCATCC
